>Addgene plasmid #107668 | BMR1_02g04181-bio-His | addgene full sequence | sequence record 211168 | Addgene NGS Result
CATGTTGACATTGATTATTGACTAGTTATTAATAGTAATCAATTACGGGGTCATTAGTTCATAGCCCATA
TATGGAGTTCCGCGTTACATAACTTACGGTAAATGGCCCGCCTGGCTGACCGCCCAACGACCCCCGCCCA
TTGACGTCAATAATGACGTATGTTCCCATAGTAACGCCAATAGGGACTTTCCATTGACGTCAATGGGTGG
AGTATTTACGGTAAACTGCCCACTTGGCAGTACATCAAGTGTATCATATGCCAAGTCCGCCCCCTATTGA
CGTCAATGACGGTAAATGGCCCGCCTGGCATTATGCCCAGTACATGACCTTACGGGACTTTCCTACTTGG
CAGTACATCTACGTATTAGTCATCGCTATTACCATGGTGATGCGGTTTTGGCAGTACACCAATGGGCGTG
GATAGCGGTTTGACTCACGGGGATTTCCAAGTCTCCACCCCATTGACGTCAATGGGAGTTTGTTTTGGCA
CCAAAATCAACGGGACTTTCCAAAATGTCGTAATAACCCCGCCCCGTTGACGCAAATGGGCGGTAGGCGT
GTACGGTGGGAGGTCTATATAAGCAGAGCTCGTTTAGTGAACCGTCAGATCCTCACTCTCTTCCGCATCG
CTGTCTGCGAGGGCCAGCTGTTGGGCTCGCGGTTGAGGACAAACTCTTCGCGGTCTTTCCAGTACTCTTG
GATCGGAAACCCGTCGGCCTCCGAACGGTACTCCGCCACCGAGGGACCTGAGCGAGTCCGCATCGACCGG
ATCGGAAAACCTCTCGAGAAAGGCGTCTAACCAGTCACAGTCGCAAGGTAGGCTGAGCACCGTGGCGGGC
GGCAGCGGGTGGCGGTCGGGGTTGTTTCTGGCGGAGGTGCTGCTGATGATGTAATTAAAGTAGGCGGTCT
TGAGACGGCGGATGGTCGAGGTGAGGTGTGGCAGGCTTGAGATCCAGCTGTTGGGGTGAGTACTCCCTCT
CAAAAGCGGGCATTACTTCTGCGCTAAGATTGTCAGTTTCCAAAAACGAGGAGGATTTGATATTCACCTG
GCCCGATCTGGCCATACACTTGAGTGACAATGACATCCACTTTGCCTTTCTCTCCACAGGTGTCCACTCC
CAGGTCCAAGTTTGCCACCATGGAGTTTCAGACCCAGGTACTCATGTCCCTGCTGCTCTGCATGTCTGGT
GCGGCCGCCACAAAGGCCAGCTACAGAGAGTTCCCCGAGAGCGCCAAGCAGCAGCTGGAACGGGGCAGAG
CCGCCTACGTGGAAATCATTGCCAACGCCGCCAGCGCCAGCACCATCCCTGAGAGCACCGGCCTGGCCAA
TATCGCCAGCAAGGACGTGAACCTGATCAGCGTGAAGCACATCAGCGAGGGCGACTGCTGGAACTTCGTG
CTGGAAGAGGTGGAAAGCCTGGACCTGGAAAAGTGCGAGGGGGAGGGCGATAGCAGCAGAAGCCTGATCG
CCCTGGCCCGGACCCGGTGCTTCTTCTTCAAATCCCAACGGCCCTTCCCAACCATCAAGGACGGCTGCAT
CCTGAACCCCCGGAACATCCCCGCCGAGATGCTGAAAACCCAGTTCCCCAACTTCGAGACAAACCCCTGC
ATCAACGACTACAAGTCCCACGACTGCGAGCGGCTGAAGTTCGAGATCGTGAAGAAGTGCACCAGCAGCA
AGATCCTGAGCGACAGCGCCTTCCAGATCTTCCACGCCGATGTGAACCACATCGACGACATCTGCTTCTA
TCTGCAGTCCACCGCCTGGCGGCAGCGGACCGAGTACAACATCAACAAGCTGGGCGAGTCTGCCGGCACC
ATCATCGAGAGCCACTCCCTGATCCAGAGCTACCTGGACAACATGAAGATGAACCAGGAAGAACAGATCG
TCCAGGCCCAGTGGATGAGCGAGTGGCTGAGCCAGGTCAAAGGCGAGCTGTCCGACATGTTCAACATCCT
GATCTCTATCAAGGGCTACCACTCCAAGATTCTGGACGCCGTGTCTGGCGCGCCGTCGACCTCCATCACG
GCCTATAAGAGTGAGGGGGAGTCAGCGGAGTTCTCCTTCCCACTCAACCTTGGAGAGGAAAGCCTGCAGG
GAGAGTTGAGATGGAAGGCAGAGAAGGCTCCTTCTTCCCAGTCCTGGATCACCTTCTCCCTAAAGAACCA
AAAGGTGTCTGTGCAGAAGTCTACTAGCAACCCCAAGTTCCAGCTGTCCGAAACGCTCCCACTCACCCTT
CAGATACCCCAGGTCTCCCTTCAGTTTGCTGGTTCTGGCAACCTGACCCTGACTCTGGACAGAGGGATAC
TGTATCAGGAAGTGAACCTGGTGGTGATGAAAGTGACTCAGCCCGACAGCAACACTTTGACCTGTGAGGT
GATGGGACCCACCTCACCCAAGATGAGACTGATCTTGAAGCAGGAGAATCAGGAGGCCAGGGTCTCCAGG
CAGGAGAAAGTGATTCAAGTGCAGGCCCCTGAAGCAGGGGTGTGGCAATGTCTACTGAGTGAAGGTGAAG
AGGTCAAGATGGACTCCAAGATCCAGGTTTTATCCAAAGGGTTGAATTCCGGCAGCCTGCACCACATCCT
GGACGCCCAGAAGATGCTGTGGAACCACAGGGACAGGAACCTGCCTCCTCTGGCCCCTCTGGGCCCCCAC
CACCATCACCACCATTGAGTCTAGACACGTGATTAATTAAGGATCCCCCGACCTCGACCTCTGGCTAATA
AAGGAAATTTATTTTCATTGCAATAGTGTGTTGGAATTTTTTGTGTCTCTCACTCGGAAGGACATATGGG
AGGGCAAATCATTTGGTCGAGATCCCTCGGAGATCTCTAGCTAGAGGATCGATCCCCGCCCCGGACGAAC
TAAACCTGACTACGACATCTCTGCCCCTTCTTCGCGGGGCAGTGCATGTAATCCCTTCAGTTGGTTGGTA
CAACTTGCCAACTGGGCCCTGTTCCACATGTGACACGGGGGGGGACCAAACACAAAGGGGTTCTCTGACT
GTAGTTGACATCCTTATAAATGGATGTGCACATTTGCCAACACTGAGTGGCTTTCATCCTGGAGCAGACT
TTGCAGTCTGTGGACTGCAACACAACATTGCCTTTATGTGTAACTCTTGGCTGAAGCTCTTACACCAATG
CTGGGGGACATGTACCTCCCAGGGGCCCAGGAAGACTACGGGAGGCTACACCAACGTCAATCAGAGGGGC
CTGTGTAGCTACCGATAAGCGGACCCTCAAGAGGGCATTAGCAATAGTGTTTATAAGGCCCCCTTGTTAA
CCCTAAACGGGTAGCATATGCTTCCCGGGTAGTAGTATATACTATCCAGACTAACCCTAATTCAATAGCA
TATGTTACCCAACGGGAAGCATATGCTATCGAATTAGGGTTAGTAAAAGGGTCCTAAGGAACAGCGATAT
CTCCCACCCCATGAGCTGTCACGGTTTTATTTACATGGGGTCAGGATTCCACGAGGGTAGTGAACCATTT
TAGTCACAAGGGCAGTGGCTGAAGATCAAGGAGCGGGCAGTGAACTCTCCTGAATCTTCGCCTGCTTCTT
CATTCTCCTTCGTTTAGCTAATAGAATAACTGCTGAGTTGTGAACAGTAAGGTGTATGTGAGGTGCTCGA
AAACAAGGTTTCAGGTGACGCCCCCAGAATAAAATTTGGACGGGGGGTTCAGTGGTGGCATTGTGCTATG
ACACCAATATAACCCTCACAAACCCCTTGGGCAATAAATACTAGTGTAGGAATGAAACATTCTGAATATC
TTTAACAATAGAAATCCATGGGGTGGGGACAAGCCGTAAAGACTGGATGTCCATCTCACACGAATTTATG
GCTATGGGCAACACATAATCCTAGTGCAATATGATACTGGGGTTATTAAGATGTGTCCCAGGCAGGGACC
AAGACAGGTGAACCATGTTGTTACACTCTATTTGTAACAAGGGGAAAGAGAGTGGACGCCGACAGCAGCG
GACTCCACTGGTTGTCTCTAACACCCCCGAAAATTAAACGGGGCTCCACGCCAATGGGGCCCATAAACAA
AGACAAGTGGCCACTCTTTTTTTTGAAATTGTGGAGTGGGGGCACGCGTCAGCCCCCACACGCCGCCCTG
CGGTTTTGGACTGTAAAATAAGGGTGTAATAACTTGGCTGATTGTAACCCCGCTAACCACTGCGGTCAAA
CCACTTGCCCACAAAACCACTAATGGCACCCCGGGGAATACCTGCATAAGTAGGTGGGCGGGCCAAGATA
GGGGCGCGATTGCTGCGATCTGGAGGACAAATTACACACACTTGCGCCTGAGCGCCAAGCACAGGGTTGT
TGGTCCTCATATTCACGAGGTCGCTGAGAGCACGGTGGGCTAATGTTGCCATGGGTAGCATATACTACCC
AAATATCTGGATAGCATATGCTATCCTAATCTATATCTGGGTAGCATAGGCTATCCTAATCTATATCTGG
GTAGCATATGCTATCCTAATCTATATCTGGGTAGTATATGCTATCCTAATTTATATCTGGGTAGCATAGG
CTATCCTAATCTATATCTGGGTAGCATATGCTATCCTAATCTATATCTGGGTAGTATATGCTATCCTAAT
CTGTATCCGGGTAGCATATGCTATCCTAATAGAGATTAGGGTAGTATATGCTATCCTAATTTATATCTGG
GTAGCATATACTACCCAAATATCTGGATAGCATATGCTATCCTAATCTATATCTGGGTAGCATATGCTAT
CCTAATCTATATCTGGGTAGCATAGGCTATCCTAATCTATATCTGGGTAGCATATGCTATCCTAATCTAT
ATCTGGGTAGTATATGCTATCCTAATTTATATCTGGGTAGCATAGGCTATCCTAATCTATATCTGGGTAG
CATATGCTATCCTAATCTATATCTGGGTAGTATATGCTATCCTAATCTGTATCCGGGTAGCATATGCTAT
CCTCATGATAAGCTGTCAAACATGAGAATTTTCTTGAAGACGAAAGGGCCTCGTGATACGCCTATTTTTA
TAGGTTAATGTCATGATAATAATGGTTTCTTAGACGTCAGGTGGCACTTTTCGGGGAAATGTGCGCGGAA
CCCCTATTTGTTTATTTTTCTAAATACATTCAAATATGTATCCGCTCATGAGACAATAACCCTGATAAAT
GCTTCAATAATATTGAAAAAGGAAGAGTATGAGTATTCAACATTTCCGTGTCGCCCTTATTCCCTTTTTT
GCGGCATTTTGCCTTCCTGTTTTTGCTCACCCAGAAACGCTGGTGAAAGTAAAAGATGCTGAAGATCAGT
TGGGTGCACGAGTGGGTTACATCGAACTGGATCTCAACAGCGGTAAGATCCTTGAGAGTTTTCGCCCCGA
AGAACGTTTTCCAATGATGAGCACTTTTAAAGTTCTGCTATGTGGCGCGGTATTATCCCGTGTTGACGCC
GGGCAAGAGCAACTCGGTCGCCGCATACACTATTCTCAGAATGACTTGGTTGAGTACTCACCAGTCACAG
AAAAGCATCTTACGGATGGCATGACAGTAAGAGAATTATGCAGTGCTGCCATAACCATGAGTGATAACAC
TGCGGCCAACTTACTTCTGACAACGATCGGAGGACCGAAGGAGCTAACCGCTTTTTTGCACAACATGGGG
GATCATGTAACTCGCCTTGATCGTTGGGAACCGGAGCTGAATGAAGCCATACCAAACGACGAGCGTGACA
CCACGATGCCTGCAGCAATGGCAACAACGTTGCGCAAACTATTAACTGGCGAACTACTTACTCTAGCTTC
CCGGCAACAATTAATAGACTGGATGGAGGCGGATAAAGTTGCAGGACCACTTCTGCGCTCGGCCCTTCCG
GCTGGCTGGTTTATTGCTGATAAATCTGGAGCCGGTGAGCGTGGGTCTCGCGGTATCATTGCAGCACTGG
GGCCAGATGGTAAGCCCTCCCGTATCGTAGTTATCTACACGACGGGGAGTCAGGCAACTATGGATGAACG
AAATAGACAGATCGCTGAGATAGGTGCCTCACTGATTAAGCATTGGTAACTGTCAGACCAAGTTTACTCA
TATATACTTTAGATTGATTTAAAACTTCATTTTTAATTTAAAAGGATCTAGGTGAAGATCCTTTTTGATA
ATCTCATGACCAAAATCCCTTAACGTGAGTTTTCGTTCCACTGAGCGTCAGACCCCGTAGAAAAGATCAA
AGGATCTTCTTGAGATCCTTTTTTTCTGCGCGTAATCTGCTGCTTGCAAACAAAAAAACCACCGCTACCA
GCGGTGGTTTGTTTGCCGGATCAAGAGCTACCAACTCTTTTTCCGAAGGTAACTGGCTTCAGCAGAGCGC
AGATACCAAATACTGTTCTTCTAGTGTAGCCGTAGTTAGGCCACCACTTCAAGAACTCTGTAGCACCGCC
TACATACCTCGCTCTGCTAATCCTGTTACCAGTGGCTGCTGCCAGTGGCGATAAGTCGTGTCTTACCGGG
TTGGACTCAAGACGATAGTTACCGGATAAGGCGCAGCGGTCGGGCTGAACGGGGGGTTCGTGCACACAGC
CCAGCTTGGAGCGAACGACCTACACCGAACTGAGATACCTACAGCGTGAGCTATGAGAAAGCGCCACGCT
TCCCGAAGGGAGAAAGGCGGACAGGTATCCGGTAAGCGGCAGGGTCGGAACAGGAGAGCGCACGAGGGAG
CTTCCAGGGGGAAACGCCTGGTATCTTTATAGTCCTGTCGGGTTTCGCCACCTCTGACTTGAGCGTCGAT
TTTTGTGATGCTCGTCAGGGGGGCGGAGCCTATGGAAAAACGCCAGCAACGCGGCCTTTTTACGGTTCCT
GGCCTTTTGCTGGCCTTTTGCTCACATGTTCTTTCCTGCGTTATCCCCTGATTCTGTGGATAACCGTATT
ACCGCCTTTGAGTGAGCTGATACCGCTCGCCGCAGCCGAACGACCGAGCGCAGCGAGTCAGTGAGCGAGG
AAGCGGAAGAGCGCCCAATACGCAAACCGCCTCTCCCCGCGCGTTGGCCGATTCATTAATGCAGCTGGCA
CGACAGGTTTCCCGACTGGAAAGCGGGCAGTGAGCGCAACGCAATTAATGTGAGTTAGCTCACTCATTAG
GCACCCCAGGCTTTACACTTTATGCTTCCGGCTCGTATGTTGTGTGGAATTGTGAGCGGATAACAATTTC
ACACAGGAAACAGCTATGACCATGATTACGCCAAGCTCTAGCTAGAGGTCGACCAATTCTCATGTTTGAC
AGCTTATCATCGCAGATCCGGGCAACGTTGTTGCCATTGCTGCAGGCGCAGAACTGGTAGGTATGGAAGA
TCTATACATTGAATCAATATTGGCAATTAGCCATATTAGTCATTGGTTATATAGCATAAATCAATATTGG
CTATTGGCCATTGCATACGTTGTATCTATATCATAATATGTACATTTATATTGGCTCATGTCCAATATGA
CCGC
Features (pLannotate 1.2.2; 18 found; start..end, strand, type, name):
      7..386     +  enhancer       CMV enhancer: human cytomegalovirus immediate early enhancer
    388..587     +  promoter       CMV promoter: human cytomegalovirus (CMV) immediate early promoter
    655..693     +  misc_feature   Ad SA (fragment): adenovirus major late transcript splice acceptor (Friedrich and Soriano, 1991)
    726..935     -  CDS            PTP (fragment): TERM_ADE02 - Experimental evidence at protein level: Swiss-Prot protein existence level 1. Protein covalently bound to the viral DNA that acts as a primer for viral genomic replication by DNA strand displacement. Assembles on the viral origin of replication in an initiation complex with viral polymerase, DBP, host NFIA and host POU2F1/OCT1. During initiation, the polymerase covalently couples the first dCTP with Ser- 580 of pTP. The terminal protein stimulates the template activity over 20 fold compared to protein-free templates. Neo-synthesized viral genomes are linked to two preterminal prot
    966..1055    +  intron         chimeric intron (fragment): chimera between introns from adenovirus and immunoglobulin heavy chain genes
   1074..1120    +  CDS            IgH signal sequence (fragment): signal sequence from the mouse immunoglobulin heavy chain variable region
   1803..2567    +  CDS            Cd4 (fragment): CD4_MOUSE - Experimental evidence at protein level: Swiss-Prot protein existence level 1. Integral membrane glycoprotein that plays an essential role in the immune response and serves multiple functions in responses against both external and internal offenses. In T-cells, functions primarily as a coreceptor for MHC class II molecule:peptide complex. The antigens presented by class II peptides are derived from extracellular proteins while class I peptides are derived from cytosolic proteins. Interacts simultaneously with the T-cell receptor (TCR) and the MHC class II presented by antigen presen
   2727..2782    +  polyA_signal   β-globin poly(A) signal: rabbit β-globin polyadenylation signal (Gil and Proudfoot, 1987)
   3296..4977    -  rep_origin     oriP (fragment): Epstein-Barr virus oriP replication origin (Yates et al., 2000)
   5104..5208    +  promoter       AmpR promoter: bla
   5209..6069    +  CDS            AmpR: β-lactamase; bla; confers resistance to ampicillin, carbenicillin, and related antibiotics
   6240..6828    +  rep_origin     ori: high-copy-number ColE1/pMB1/pBR322/pUC origin of replication
   7011..7103    +  CDS            lacI (fragment): lac repressor; lacI; The lac repressor binds to the lac operator to inhibit transcription in E. coli. This inhibition can be relieved by adding lactose or isopropyl-β-D-thiogalactopyranoside (IPTG).
   7116..7137    +  protein_bind   CAP binding site: CAP binding activates transcription in the presence of cAMP. E. coli catabolite activator protein
   7152..7182    +  promoter       lac promoter: promoter for the E. coli lac operon
   7190..7206    +  protein_bind   lac operator: The lac repressor binds to the lac operator to inhibit transcription in E. coli. This inhibition can be relieved by adding lactose or isopropyl-β-D-thiogalactopyranoside (IPTG). lac repressor encoded by lacI
   7276..7292    +  promoter       tet promoter (fragment): E. coli promoter for tetracycline efflux protein gene
   7302..7327    -  CDS            bla(M) (fragment): β-lactamase lacking the signal sequence; bla(M); allows cytosolic expression of β-lactamase
