[The description below was written by a language model from this plasmid's Addgene catalogue record and pLannotate feature annotations shown in this document.]
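Description:
BMR1_02g04181-bio-His is a mammalian expression plasmid built on the pTT3 backbone for producing a soluble, secreted form of a Babesia microti cell-surface or secreted protein. It is propagated in E. coli as a high-copy plasmid through a ColE1/pUC-type origin with ampicillin selection (AmpR, β-lactamase). The backbone also carries a fragment of the Epstein-Barr virus oriP, which in EBNA1-expressing cell lines supports episomal maintenance and boosts yields in transient transfection. Short lac regulatory, tet promoter and bla fragments annotated near the end of the sequence appear to be backbone remnants without a role in expression.

The expression cassette is driven by the CMV immediate-early enhancer and promoter. This is followed by adenovirus-derived leader and splice elements and a chimeric intron fragment, which aid mRNA processing, and the cassette ends in a rabbit β-globin polyadenylation signal. An annotated fragment of a mouse immunoglobulin heavy-chain signal sequence lies at the start of the coding region, consistent with secretion of the product. The 825 bp insert, made by gene synthesis and cloned between NotI and AscI sites, encodes the full-length BMR1_02g04181 ectodomain. All potential N-linked glycosylation sequons in it were removed by substituting alanine for the serine or threonine. It is fused at its C terminus to rat Cd4 domains 3 and 4 (matched by the annotation tool to the mouse Cd4 homologue), a biotinylation sequence and a 6xHis tag; the last two are not separately annotated in the feature table.

Cotransfection with BirA yields enzymatically monobiotinylated protein, which suits capture on streptavidin, while the His tag allows purification. The plasmid belongs to a library of recombinant B. microti proteins made for diagnostics discovery and reverse vaccinology.
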