Addgene plasmid #107668: BMR1_02g04181-bio-His
Purpose: Expresses enzymatically monobiotinylated full-length BMR1_02g04181 ectodomain with no N-linked glycans upon cotransfection with BirA in mammalian cells. Contains a C-terminal rat Cd4 d3+4 tag.
Depositing lab: Gavin Wright. Depositing organization: Wellcome Sanger Institute. Publication: A library of recombinant Babesia microti cell surface and secreted proteins for diagnostics discovery and reverse vaccinology. Elton CM, Rodriguez M, Ben Mamoun C, Lobo CA, Wright GJ. Int J Parasitol. 2019 Feb;49(2):115-125. doi: 10.1016/j.ijpara.2018.10.003. Epub 2018 Oct 24. PubMed 30367868.
Backbone
  Vector backbone: pTT3
  Backbone manufacturer: Yves Durocher
  Backbone size w/o insert (bp): 6670
  Modifications to backbone: Addition of CD4, biotinylation sequence, 6xhis tags
  Vector type: Mammalian Expression
Growth in bacteria
  Bacterial resistance: Ampicillin, 100 μg/mL
  Growth temperature: 37°C
  Growth strain: DH5alpha
  Copy number: High Copy
Gene/Insert
  Gene/Insert name: BMR1_02g04181
  Species: B. microti
  Insert size (bp): 825
  Mutation: all potential N-linked glycosylation sites (N-X-S/T, where X is not proline) were systematically removed by substituting alanine for serine/threonine at these sites.
  Promoter: CMV
  Tag / fusion protein: ratCD4d3+4,biotinylation sequence, 6xHis (C terminal on backbone)
  Cloning method: Restriction Enzyme; 5′ cloning site NotI (not destroyed); 3′ cloning site AscI (not destroyed)
  Sequencing primers: 5′ CMV-F; 3′ EBVori-F (5'-CCACTCAGTGTTGGCAAATG-3')
Resource information
  A portion of this plasmid was derived from a plasmid made by: Made by gene synthesis. pTT3 was obtained from Yves Durocher, National Research Council of Canada
Terms and licenses: Academic/Nonprofit Terms; Industry Terms: Not Available to Industry
How to cite: BMR1_02g04181-bio-His was a gift from Gavin Wright (Addgene plasmid # 107668 ; http://n2t.net/addgene:107668 ; RRID:Addgene_107668)
